>Addgene plasmid #37189 | pCMV-Tag2B EDD C2768A | addgene full sequence | sequence record 261219 | Addgene NGS Result
ATGCATTAGTTATTAATAGTAATCAATTACGGGGTCATTAGTTCATAGCCCATATATGGAGTTCCGCGTT
ACATAACTTACGGTAAATGGCCCGCCTGGCTGACCGCCCAACGACCCCCGCCCATTGACGTCAATAATGA
CGTATGTTCCCATAGTAACGCCAATAGGGACTTTCCATTGACGTCAATGGGTGGAGTATTTACGGTAAAC
TGCCCACTTGGCAGTACATCAAGTGTATCATATGCCAAGTACGCCCCCTATTGACGTCAATGACGGTAAA
TGGCCCGCCTGGCATTATGCCCAGTACATGACCTTATGGGACTTTCCTACTTGGCAGTACATCTACGTAT
TAGTCATCGCTATTACCATGGTGATGCGGTTTTGGCAGTACATCAATGGGCGTGGATAGCGGTTTGACTC
ACGGGGATTTCCAAGTCTCCACCCCATTGACGTCAATGGGAGTTTGTTTTGGCACCAAAATCAACGGGAC
TTTCCAAAATGTCGTAACAACTCCGCCCCATTGACGCAAATGGGCGGTAGGCGTGTACGGTGGGAGGTCT
ATATAAGCAGAGCTGGTTTAGTGAACCGTCAGATCCGCTAGCGATTACGCCAAGCTCGAAATTAACCCTC
ACTAAAGGGAACAAAAGCTGGAGCTCCACCGCGGTGGCGGCCGCCACCATGGATTACAAGGATGACGACG
ATAAGAGCCCGGGCGGATCCCCCGGGCTGCAGGAATTCGATCGAGTGGAGGACGAGAAGGAAAGCACCAT
GACGTCCATCCATTTCGTGGTTCACCCGCTGCCGGGCACCGAGGACCAGCTCAATGACAGGTTACGAGAA
GTTTCTGAGAAGCTGAACAAATATAATTTAAACAGCCACCCCCCTTTGAATGTATTGGAACAGGCTACTA
TTAAACAGTGTGTGGTGGGACCAAATCATGCTGCCTTTCTTCTTGAGGATGGTAGAGTTTGCAGGATTGG
TTTTTCAGTACAGCCAGACAGATTGGAATTGGGTAAACCTGATAATAATGATGGGTCAAAGTTGAACAGC
AACTCGGGGGCAGGGAGGACGTCAAGGCCTGGTAGGACAAGCGACTCTCCATGGTTTCTCTCAGGTTCTG
AGACTCTAGGCAGGCTGGCAGGCAACACCTTAGGAAGCCGCTGGAGTTCTGGAGTGGGTGGAAGTGGTGG
AGGATCCTCTGGTAGGTCATCAGCTGGAGCTCGAGATTCCCGCCGGCAGACTCGAGTTATTCGGACAGGA
CGGGATCGAGGGTCTGGGCTTTTGGGCAGTCAGCCCCAGCCAGTTATTCCAGCATCTGTCATTCCAGAGG
AGCTGATTTCACAGGCCCAAGTTGTTTTACAAGGCAAATCCAGAAGTGTCATTATTCGAGAACTTCAGAG
AACAAATCTTGATGTGAACCTTGCTGTAAATAATTTACTTAGCCGGGATGATGAAGATGGAGATGATGGG
GATGATACAGCCAGCGAATCTTATTTGCCTGGAGAGGATCTTATGTCTCTCCTTGATGCCGACATTCATT
CTGCCCACCCAAGTGTCATTATTGATGCAGATGCCATGTTTTCTGAAGACATTAGCTATTTTGGTTACCC
TTCTTTTCGTCGTTCATCACTTTCCAGGCTAGGCTCATCTCGAGTTCTCCTTCTTCCCTTAGAGAGAGAC
TCTGAGCTGTTGCGTGAACGTGAATCCGTTTTACGTTTACGTGAACGAAGGTGGCTTGATGGAGCCTCAT
TTGATAATGAAAGGGGTTCTACCAGCAAGGAAGGAGAGCCAAACTTGGATAAGAAGAATACACCTGTTCA
AAGTCCAGTATCTCTAGGAGAAGATTTGCAGTGGTGGCCTGATAAGGATGGAACAAAATTCATCTGTATT
GGGGCTCTGTATTCTGAACTTCTGGCTGTCAGCAGTAAAGGAGAACTTTATCAGTGGAAATGGAGTGAAT
CTGAGCCTTACAGAAATGCCCAGAATCCTTCATTACATCATCCACGAGCAACATTTTTGGGGTTAACCAA
TGAAAAGATAGTCCTCCTGTCTGCAAATAGCATAAGAGCAACTGTAGCTACAGAAAATAACAAGGTTGCT
ACATGGGTGGATGAAACTTTAAGTTCTGTGGCTTCTAAATTAGAGCACACTGCTCAGACTTACTCTGAAC
TTCAAGGAGAGCGGATAGTTTCTTTACATTGCTGTGCCCTTTACACCTGCGCTCAGCTGGAAAACAGTTT
ATATTGGTGGGGTGTAGTTCCTTTTAGTCAAAGGAGGAAAATGTTAGAGAAAGCTAGAGCAAAAAATAAA
AAGCCTAAATCCAGTGCTGGTATTTCTTCAATGCCGAACATCACTGTTGGTACCCAGGTATGCTTGAGAA
ATAATCCTCTTTATCATGCTGGAGCAGTTGCATTTTCAATTAGTGCTGGGATTCCTAAAGTTGGTGTCTT
AATGGAGTCAGTTTGGAATATGAATGACAGCTGTAGATTTCAACTTAGATCTCCTGAAAGCTTGAAAAAC
ATGGAAAAAGCTAGCAAAACTACTGAAGCTAAGCCTGAAAGTAAGCAGGAGCCAGTGAAAACAGAAATGG
GTCCTCCACCATCTCCAGCATCCACGTGTAGTGATGCATCCTCAATTGCCAGCAGTGCATCAATGCCATA
CAAACGACGACGGTCAACCCCTGCACCAAAAGAAGAGGAAAAGGTGAATGAAGAGCAGTGGTCTCTTCGG
GAAGTGGTTTTTGTGGAAGATGTCAAGAATGTTCCTGTTGGCAAGGTGCTAAAAGTAGATGGTGCCTATG
TTGCTGTAAAATTTCCAGGAACCTCCAGTAATACTAACTGTCAGAACAGCTCTGGTCCAGATGCTGACCC
TTCTTCTCTCCTGCAGGATTGTAGGTTACTTAGAATTGATGAATTGCAGGTTGTCAAAACTGGTGGAACA
CCGAAGGTTCCCGACTGTTTCCAAAGGACTCCTAAAAAGCTTTGTATACCTGAAAAAACAGAAATATTAG
CAGTGAATGTAGATTCCAAAGGTGTTCATGCTGTTCTGAAGACTGGAAATTGGGTACGATACTGTATCTT
TGATCTTGCTACAGGAAAAGCAGAACAGGAAAATAATTTTCCTACAAGCAGCATTGCTTTCCTTGGTCAG
AATGAGAGGAATGTAGCCATTTTCACTGCTGGACAGGAATCTCCCATTATTCTTCGAGATGGAAATGGTA
CCATCTACCCAATGGCCAAAGATTGCATGGGAGGAATAAGGGATCCCGATTGGCTGGATCTTCCACCTAT
TAGTAGTCTTGGAATGGGTGTGCATTCTTTAATAAATCTTCCTGCCAATTCAACAATCAAAAAGAAAGCT
GCTGTTATCATCATGGCTGTAGAGAAACAAACCTTAATGCAACACATTCTGCGCTGTGACTATGAGGCCT
GTCGACAATATCTAATGAATCTTGAGCAAGCGGTTGTTTTAGAGCAGAATCTACAGATGCTGCAGACATT
CATCAGCCACAGATGTGATGGAAATCGAAATATTTTGCATGCTTGTGTATCAGTTTGCTTTCCAACCAGC
AATAAAGAAACTAAAGAAGAAGAGGAAGCGGAGCGTTCTGAAAGAAATACATTTGCAGAAAGGCTTTCTG
CTGTTGAGGCCATTGCAAATGCAATATCAGTTGTTTCAAGTAATGGCCCAGGTAATCGGGCTGGATCATC
AAGTAGCCGAAGTTTGAGATTACGGGAAATGATGAGACGTTCGTTGAGAGCAGCTGGTTTGGGTAGACAT
GAAGCTGGAGCTTCATCCAGTGACCACCAGGATCCAGTTTCACCCCCCATAGCTCCCCCTAGTTGGGTTC
CTGACCCTCCTGCGATGGATCCTGATGGTGACATTGATTTTATCCTGGCCCCCGCTGTGGGATCTCTTAC
CACAGCAGCAACCGGTACTGGTCAAGGACCAAGCACCTCCACTATTCCAGGTCCTTCCACAGAGCCATCT
GTAGTAGAATCCAAGGATCGAAAGGCGAATGCTCATTTTATATTGAAATTGTTATGTGACAGTGTGGTTC
TCCAGCCCTATCTACGAGAACTTCTTTCTGCCAAGGATGCAAGAGGGATGACCCCATTTATGTCAGCTGT
AAGTGGCCGAGCTTATCCTGCTGCAATTACCATCTTAGAAACTGCTCAGAAAATTGCAAAAGCTGAAATA
TCCTCAAGTGAAAAAGAGGAAGATGTATTCATGGGAATGGTTTGCCCATCAGGTACCAACCCTGATGACT
CTCCTTTATATGTTTTATGTTGTAATGACACTTGCAGTTTTACATGGACTGGAGCAGAGCACATTAACCA
GGATATTTTTGAGTGTCGAACTTGTGGCTTGCTGGAGTCACTGTGTTGTTGTACGGAATGTGCAAGGGTT
TGTCATAAAGGTCATGATTGCAAACTCAAACGGACATCACCAACAGCCTACTGTGATTGTTGGGAGAAAT
GTAAATGTAAAACTCTTATTGCTGGACAGAAATCTGCTCGTCTTGATCTACTTTATCGCCTGCTCACTGC
TACTAATCTGGTTACTCTGCCAAACAGCAGGGGAGAGCACCTCTTACTATTCTTAGTACAGACAGTCGCA
AGGCAGACGGTGGAGCATTGTCAATACAGGCCACCTCGAATCAGGGAAGATCGTAACCGAAAAACAGCCA
GTCCTGAAGATTCAGATATGCCAGATCATGATTTGGAGCCTCCAAGATTTGCCCAGCTTGCATTGGAGCG
TGTTCTACAGGACTGGAATGCCTTGAAATCTATGATTATGTTTGGGTCGCAGGAGAATAAAGACCCTCTT
AGTGCCAGCAGTAGAATAGGCCATCTTTTGCCAGAAGAGCAAGTATACCTCAATCAGCAAAGTGGCACAA
TTCGGCTGGACTGTTTCACTCATTGCCTTATAGTTAAGTGTACAGCAGATATTTTGCTTTTAGATACTCT
ACTAGGTACACTAGTGAAAGAACTCCAAAACAAATATACACCTGGACGTAGAGAAGAAGCTATTGCTGTG
ACAATGAGGTTTCTACGTTCAGTGGCAAGAGTTTTTGTTATTCTGAGTGTGGAAATGGCTTCATCCAAAA
AGAAAAACAACTTTATTCCACAGCCAATTGGAAAATGCAAGCGTGTATTCCAAGCATTGCTACCTTACGC
TGTGGAAGAATTGTGCAACGTAGCAGAGTCACTGATTGTTCCTGTCAGAATGGGGATTGCTCGTCCAACT
GCACCATTTACCCTGGCTAGTACTAGCATAGATGCCATGCAGGGCAGTGAAGAATTATTTTCAGTGGAAC
CACTACCACCACGACCATCATCTGATCAGTCTAGCAGCTCCAGTCAGTCTCAGTCATCCTACATCATCAG
GAATCCACAGCAGAGGCGCATCAGCCAGTCACAGCCCGTTCGGGGCAGAGATGAAGAACAGGATGATATT
GTTTCAGCAGATGTGGAAGAGGTTGAGGTGGTGGAGGGTGTGGCTGGAGAAGAGGATCATCATGATGAAC
AGGAAGAACACGGGGAAGAAAATGCTGAGGCAGAGGGACAACATGATGAGCATGATGAAGACGGGAGTGA
TATGGAGCTGGACTTGTTAGCAGCAGCTGAAACAGAAAGTGATAGTGAAAGTAACCACAGCAACCAAGAT
AATGCTAGTGGGCGCAGAAGCGTTGTCACTGCAGCAACTGCTGGTTCAGAAGCAGGAGCAAGCAGTGTTC
CTGCCTTCTTTTCTGAAGATGATTCTCAATCGAATGACTCAAGTGATTCTGATAGCAGTAGTAGTCAGAG
TGACGACATAGAACAGGAGACCTTTATGCTTGATGAGCCATTAGAAAGAACCACAAATAGCTCCCATGCC
AATGGTGCTGCCCAAGCTCCCCGTTCAATGCAGTGGGCTGTCCGCAACACCCAGCATCAGCGAGCAGCCA
GTACAGCCCCTTCCAGTACATCTACACCAGCAGCAAGTTCAGCGGGTTTGATTTATATTGATCCTTCAAA
CTTACGCCGGAGTGGTACCATCAGTACAAGTGCTGCAGCTGCAGCAGCTGCTTTGGAAGCTAGCAACGCC
AGCAGTTACCTAACATCTGCAAGCAGTTTAGCCAGGGCTTACAGCATTGTCATTAGACAAATCTCGGACT
TGATGGGCCTTATTCCTAAGTATAATCACCTAGTATACTCTCAGATTCCAGCAGCTGTGAAATTGACTTA
CCAAGATGCAGTAAACTTACAGAACTATGTAGAAGAAAAGCTTATTCCCACTTGGAACTGGATGGTCAGT
ATTATGGATTCTACTGAAGCTCAATTACGTTATGGTTCTGCATTAGCATCTGCTGGTGATCCTGGACATC
CAAATCATCCTCTTCACGCTTCTCAGAATTCAGCGAGAAGAGAGAGGATGACTGCGCGAGAAGAAGCTAG
CTTACGAACACTTGAAGGCAGACGACGTGCCACCTTGCTTAGCGCCCGTCAAGGAATGATGTCTGCACGA
GGAGACTTCCTAAATTATGCTCTGTCTCTAATGCGGTCTCATAATGATGAGCATTCTGATGTTCTTCCAG
TTTTGGATGTTTGCTCATTGAAGCATGTGGCATATGTTTTTCAAGCACTTATATACTGGATTAAGGCAAT
GAATCAGCAGACAACATTGGATACACCTCAACTAGAACGCAAAAGGACGCGAGAACTCTTGGAACTGGGT
ATTGATAATGAAGATTCAGAACATGAAAATGATGATGACACCAATCAAAGTGCTACTTTGAATGATAAGG
ATGATGACTCTCTTCCTGCAGAAACTGGCCAAAACCATCCATTTTTCCGACGTTCAGACTCCATGACATT
CCTTGGGTGTATACCCCCAAATCCATTTGAAGTGCCTCTGGCTGAAGCCATCCCCTTGGCTGATCAGCCA
CATCTGTTGCAGCCAAATGCTAGAAAGGAGGATCTTTTTGGCCGTCCAAGTCAGGGTCTTTATTCTTCAT
CTGCCAGTAGTGGGAAATGTTTAATGGAGGTTACAGTGGATAGAAACTGCCTAGAGGTTCTTCCAACAAA
AATGTCTTATGCTGCCAATCTGAAAAATGTAATGAACATGCAAAACCGGCAAAAAAAAGAAGGGGAAGAA
CAGCCCGTGCTGCCAGAAGAAACTGAGAGTTCAAAACCAGGGCCATCTGCTCATGATCTTGCTGCACAAT
TAAAAAGTAGCTTACTAGCAGAAATAGGACTTACTGAAAGTGAAGGGCCACCTCTCACATCTTTCAGGCC
ACAGTGTAGCTTTATGGGAATGGTTATTTCCCATGATATGCTGCTAGGACGTTGGCGCCTTTCTTTAGAA
CTGTTCGGCAGGGTATTCATGGAAGATGTTGGAGCAGAACCTGGATCAATCCTAACTGAATTGGGTGGTT
TTGAGGTAAAAGAATCAAAATTCCGCAGAGAAATGGAAAAACTGAGAAACCAGCAGTCAAGAGATTTGTC
ACTAGAGGTTGATCGGGATCGAGATCTTCTCATTCAGCAGACTATGAGGCAGCTTAACAATCACTTTGGT
CGAAGATGTGCTACTACACCAATGGCTGTACACAGAGTAAAAGTCACATTTAAGGATGAGCCAGGAGAGG
GCAGTGGTGTAGCACGAAGTTTTTATACAGCCATTGCACAAGCATTTTTATCAAATGAAAAATTGCCAAA
TCTAGAGTGTATCCAAAATGCCAACAAAGGCACCCACACAAGTTTAATGCAGAGATTAAGGAACCGAGGA
GAGAGAGACCGGGAAAGGGAGAGAGAAAGGGAAATGAGGAGGAGTAGTGGTTTGCGAGCAGGTTCTCGGA
GGGACCGGGATAGAGACTTTAGAAGACAGCTTTCCATCGACACTAGGCCCTTTAGACCAGCCTCTGAAGG
GAATCCTAGCGATGATCCTGAGCCTTTGCCAGCA
[183 nt withheld, positions 7945-8127]
CGGGAAAATGGAGCTGATAGTATCCTGGATCTTGGATTAGTAGACTCCTCAGAAAAGGTACAGCAGGAAA
ACCGAAAGCGCCATGGCTCTAGTCGAAGTGTAGTAGATATGGATTTAGATGATACAGATGATGGTGATGA
CAATGCCCCTTTGTTTTACCAACCTGGGAAAAGAGGATTTTATACTCCAAGGCCTGGCAAGAACACAGAA
GCAAGGTTGAATTGTTTCAGAAACATTGGCAGGATTCTTGGACTATGTCTGTTACAGAATGAACTCTGTC
CTATCACATTGAATAGACATGTAATTAAAGTATTGCTTGGTAGAAAAGTCAATTGGCATGATTTTGCTTT
TTTTGATCCTGTAATGTATGAGAGTTTGCGGCAACTAATCCTCGCGTCTCAGAGTTCAGATGCTGATGCT
GTTTTCTCAGCAATGGATTTGGCATTTGCAATTGACCTGTGTAAAGAAGAAGGTGGAGGACAGGTTGAAC
TCATTCCTAATGGTGTAAATATACCAGTCACTCCACAGAATGTATATGAGTATGTGCGGAAATACGCAGA
ACACAGAATGTTGGTAGTTGCAGAACAGCCCTTACATGCAATGAGGAAAGGTCTACTAGATGTGCTTCCA
AAAAATTCATTAGAAGATTTAACGGCAGAAGATTTTAGGCTTTTGGTAAATGGCTGCGGTGAAGTCAATG
TGCAAATGCTGATCAGTTTTACCTCTTTCAATGATGAATCAGGAGAAAATGCTGAGAAGCTTCTGCAGTT
CAAGCGTTGGTTCTGGTCAATAGTAGAGAAGATGAGCATGACAGAACGACAAGATCTTGTTTACTTTTGG
ACATCAAGCCCATCACTGCCAGCCAGTGAAGAAGGATTCCAGCCTATGCCCTCAATCACAATAAGACCAC
CAGATGACCAACATCTTCCTACTGCAAATACTGCCATTTCTCGACTTTACGTCCCACTCTATTCCTCTAA
ACAGATTCTCAAACAGAAATTGTTACTCGCCATTAAGACCAAGAATTTTGGTTTTGTGCATCACCATCAC
CATCACTAGCCATCAAGCTTATCGATACCGTCGACCTCGAGGGGGGGCCCGGTACCTTAATTAATTAAGG
TACCAGGTAAGTGTACCCAATTCGCCCTATAGTGAGTCGTATTACAATTCACTCGATCGCCCTTCCCAAC
AGTTGCGCAGCCTGAATGGCGAATGGAGATCCAATTTTTAAGTGTATAATGTGTTAAACTACTGATTCTA
ATTGTTTGTGTATTTTAGATTCACAGTCCCAAGGCTCATTTCAGGCCCCTCAGTCCTCACAGTCTGTTCA
TGATCATAATCAGCCATACCACATTTGTAGAGGTTTTACTTGCTTTAAAAAACCTCCCACACCTCCCCCT
GAACCTGAAACATAAAATGAATGCAATTGTTGTTGTTAACTTGTTTATTGCAGCTTATAATGGTTACAAA
TAAAGCAATAGCATCACAAATTTCACAAATAAAGCATTTTTTTCACTGCATTCTAGTTGTGGTTTGTCCA
AACTCATCAATGTATCTTAACGCGTAAATTGTAAGCGTTAATATTTTGTTAAAATTCGCGTTAAATTTTT
GTTAAATCAGCTCATTTTTTAACCAATAGGCCGAAATCGGCAAAATCCCTTATAAATCAAAAGAATAGAC
CGAGATAGGGT
[37 nt withheld, positions 9819-9855]
AAAGAACGTGGACTCCAACGTCAAAGG
[49 nt withheld, positions 9883-9931]
T
[91 nt withheld, positions 9933-10023]
G
[124 nt withheld, positions 10025-10148]
CAGGTGGCACTTTTCGGGGAAATGTGCGCGGAACCCCTATTTGTTTATTTTTCTAAATACATTCAAATAT
GTATCCGCTCATGAGACAATAACCCTGATAAATGCTTCAATAATATTGAAAAAGGAAGAATCCTGAGGCG
GAAAGAACCAGCTGTGGAATGTGTGTCAGTTAGGGTGTGGAAAGTCCCCAGGCTCCCCAGCAGGCAGAAG
TATGCAAAGCATGCATCTCAATTAGTCAGCAACCAGGTGTGGAAAGTCCCCAGGCTCCCCAGCAGGCAGA
AGTATGCAAAGCATGCATCTCAATTAGTCAGCAACCATAGTCCCGCCCCTAACTCCGCCCATCCCGCCCC
TAACTCCGCCCAGTTCCGCCCATTCTCCGCCCCATGGCTGACTAATTTTTTTTATTTATGCAGAGGCCGA
GGCCGCCTCGGCCTCTGAGCTATTCCAGAAGTAGTGAGGAGGCTTTTTTGGAGGCCTAGGCTTTTGCAAA
GATCGATCAAGAGACAGGATGAGGATCGTTTCGCATGATTGAACAAGATGGATTGCACGCAGGTTCTCCG
GCCGCTTGGGTGGAGAGGCTATTCGGCTATGACTGGGCACAACAGACAATCGGCTGCTCTGATGCCGCCG
TGTTCCGGCTGTCAGCGCAGGGGCGCCCGGTTCTTTTTGTCAAGACCGACCTGTCCGGTGCCCTGAATGA
ACTGCAAGACGAGGCAGCGCGGCTATCGTGGCTGGCCACGACGGGCGTTCCTTGCGCAGCTGTGCTCGAC
GTTGTCACTGAAGCGGGAAGGGACTGGCTGCTATTGGGCGAAGTGCCGGGGCAGGATCTCCTGTCATCTC
ACCTTGCTCCTGCCGAGAAAGTATCCATCATGGCTGATGCAATGCGGCGGCTGCATACGCTTGATCCGGC
TACCTGCCCATTCGACCACCAAGCGAAACATCGCATCGAGCGAGCACGTACTCGGATGGAAGCCGGTCTT
GTCGATCAGGATGATCTGGACGAAGAACATCAGGGGCTCGCGCCAGCCGAACTGTTCGCCAGGCTCAAGG
CGAGCATGCCCGACGGCGAGGATCTCGTCGTGACCCATGGCGATGCCTGCTTGCCGAATATCATGGTGGA
AAATGGCCGCTTTTCTGGATTCATCGACTGTGGCCGGCTGGGTGTGGCGGACCGCTATCAGGACATAGCG
TTGGCTACCCGTGATATTGCTGAAGAACTTGGCGGCGAATGGGCTGACCGCTTCCTCGTGCTTTACGGTA
TCGCCGCTCCCGATTCGCAGCGCATCGCCTTCTATCGCCTTCTTGACGAGTTCTTCTGAGCGGGACTCTG
GGGTTCGAAATGACCGACCAAGCGACGCCCAACCTGCCATCACGAGATTTCGATTCCACCGCCGCCTTCT
ATGAAAGGTTGGGCTTCGGAATCGTTTTCCGGGACGCCGGCTGGATGATCCTCCAGCGCGGGGATCTCAT
GCTGGAGTTCTTCGCCCACCCTAGGGGGAGGCTAACTGAAACACGGAAGGAGACAATACCGGAAGGAACC
CGCGCTATGACGGCAATAAAAAGACAGAATAAAACGCACGGTGTTGGGTCGTTTGTTCATAAACGCGGGG
TTCGGTCCCAGGGCTGGCACTCTGTCGATACCCCACCGAGACCCCATTGGGGCCAATACGCCCGCGTTTC
TTCCTTTTCCCCACCCCACCCCCCAAGTTCGGGTGAAGGCCCAGGGCTCGCAGCCAACGTCGGGGCGGCA
GGCCCTGCCATAGCCTCAGGTTACTCATATATACTTTAGATTGATTTAAAACTTCATTTTTAATTTAAAA
GGATCTAGGTGAAGATCCTTTTTGATAATCTCATGACCAAAATCCCTTAACGTGAGTTTTCGTTCCACTG
AGCGTCAGACCCCGTAGAAAAGATCAAAGGATCTTCTTGAGATCCTTTTTTTCTGCGCGTAATCTGCTGC
TTGCAAACAAAAAAACCACCGCTACCAGCGGTGGTTTGTTTGCCGGATCAAGAGCTACCAACTCTTTTTC
CGAAGGTAACTGGCTTCAGCAGAGCGCAGATACCAAATACTGTTCTTCTAGTGTAGCCGTAGTTAGGCCA
CCACTTCAAGAACTCTGTAGCACCGCCTACATACCTCGCTCTGCTAATCCTGTTACCAGTGGCTGCTGCC
AGTGGCGATAAGTCGTGTCTTACCGGGTTGGACTCAAGACGATAGTTACCGGATAAGGCGCAGCGGTCGG
GCTGAACGGGGGGTTCGTGCACACAGCCCAGCTTGGAGCGAACGACCTACACCGAACTGAGATACCTACA
GCGTGAGCTATGAGAAAGCGCCACGCTTCCCGAAGGGAGAAAGGCGGACAGGTATCCGGTAAGCGGCAGG
GTCGGAACAGGAGAGCGCACGAGGGAGCTTCCAGGGGGAAACGCCTGGTATCTTTATAGTCCTGTCGGGT
TTCGCCACCTCTGACTTGAGCGTCGATTTTTGTGATGCTCGTCAGGGGGGCGGAGCCTATGGAAAAACGC
CAGCAACGCGGCCTTTTTACGGTTCCTGGCCTTTTGCTGGCCTTTTGCTCACATGTTCTTTCCTGCGTTA
TCCCCTGATTCTGTGGATAACCGTATTACCGCC
Features (pLannotate 1.2.2; 21 found; start..end, strand, type, name):
     67..370     +  enhancer       CMV enhancer: human cytomegalovirus immediate early enhancer
    371..574     +  promoter       CMV promoter: human cytomegalovirus (CMV) immediate early promoter
    620..638     +  promoter       T3 promoter: promoter for bacteriophage T3 RNA polymerase
    651..674     +  misc_feature   MCS (fragment): pBluescript multiple cloning site
    682..706     +  CDS            3xFLAG (fragment): three tandem FLAG® epitope tags
    715..741     +  misc_feature   MCS (fragment): pBluescript multiple cloning site
    769..9165    +  CDS            UBR5 (sequence partly withheld): UBR5_HUMAN - Also known as EDD, EDD1, HYD, KIAA0896. Experimental evidence at protein level: Swiss-Prot protein existence level 1. E3 ubiquitin-protein ligase which is a component of the N-end rule pathway. Recognizes and binds to proteins bearing specific N- terminal residues that are destabilizing according to the N-end rule, leading to their ubiquitination and subsequent degradation (By similarity). Involved in maturation and/or transcriptional regulation of mRNA by activating CDK9 by polyubiquitination. May play a role in control of cell cycle progression. May have tumor suppressor functio
   9166..9183    +  CDS            7xHis (fragment): 6xHis affinity tag
   9189..9233    +  misc_feature   MCS (fragment): pBluescript multiple cloning site
   9273..9291    -  promoter       T7 promoter: promoter for bacteriophage T7 RNA polymerase
   9301..9340    +  CDS            lacZα (fragment): LacZα fragment of β-galactosidase; lacZ fragment
   9350..9405    +  intron         small t intron (fragment): SV40 (simian virus 40) small t antigen intron
   9405..9542    +  CDS            large T antigen (fragment): large T antigen from SV40 (simian virus 40)
   9565..9686    +  polyA_signal   SV40 poly(A) signal: SV40 polyadenylation signal
   9720..10148   -  rep_origin     f1 ori (sequence partly withheld): f1 bacteriophage origin of replication; arrow indicates direction of (+) strand synthesis
  10175..10277   +  promoter       AmpR promoter: bla
  10281..10638   +  promoter       SV40 promoter: SV40 enhancer and early promoter
  10673..11467   +  CDS            NeoR/KanR: aminoglycoside phosphotransferase from Tn5; aph(3')-II (or nptII); confers resistance to neomycin, kanamycin, and G418 (Geneticin®)
  11488..11640   +  CDS            ble (fragment): BLE_KLEPN - Experimental evidence at protein level: Swiss-Prot protein existence level 1. Binding protein with a strong affinity to the bleomycin family of antibiotics. Binds to CL990; an antimitotic-antibiotic compound. From Klebsiella pneumoniae.
  11699..11746   +  polyA_signal   HSV TK poly(A) signal: herpes simplex virus thymidine kinase polyadenylation signal (Cole and Stacy, 1985)
  12075..12663   +  rep_origin     ori: high-copy-number ColE1/pMB1/pBR322/pUC origin of replication
