[The description below was written by a language model from this plasmid's Addgene catalogue record and pLannotate feature annotations shown in this document.]
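Description:
pCMV-Tag2B EDD C2768A is a mammalian expression plasmid of about 12.8 kb, built on the Stratagene pCMV-Tag2B backbone. It carries the full-length human EDD/UBR5 coding sequence (roughly 8.4 kb) with cysteine 2768 changed to alanine. UBR5 is an E3 ubiquitin-protein ligase. The record does not state the purpose of the substitution, but replacing a cysteine in the C-terminal region of a ligase of this kind is commonly done to produce a catalytically inactive variant for comparison with wild type. The open reading frame is driven by the human cytomegalovirus immediate-early enhancer and promoter. It is preceded by a vector-encoded N-terminal FLAG epitope, which the annotation software detects as a partial match to a 3xFLAG feature, and it is followed directly by a C-terminal 6xHis tag. The protein can therefore be detected, immunoprecipitated or affinity-purified from either end. Transcripts terminate at an SV40 polyadenylation signal, which sits downstream of residual SV40 small t intron and large T sequences. T3 and T7 phage promoters flank the cloning region, where the catalogue lists ApaI and SacII as the insertion sites.

A single NeoR/KanR gene (Tn5 aminoglycoside phosphotransferase) provides selection in both hosts. It is placed behind tandem bacterial (bla) and SV40 early promoters and is followed by an HSV TK polyadenylation signal. This arrangement gives kanamycin resistance in E. coli and G418 resistance in mammalian cells. The plasmid replicates in bacteria from a high-copy ColE1/pUC-type origin, and an f1 origin allows single-stranded DNA production. The construct is suited to transient or stable expression of tagged mutant EDD in mammalian cells. The associated publication concerns the role of EDD in progesterone receptor coactivation and its possible involvement in the DNA damage response.
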