Addgene plasmid #37189: pCMV-Tag2B EDD C2768A
Depositing lab: Darren Saunders & Charles Watts. Depositing organization: Garvan Institute of Medical Research. Publication: EDD, the human hyperplastic discs protein, has a role in progesterone receptor coactivation and potential involvement in DNA damage response. Henderson MJ, Russell AJ, Hird S, Munoz M, Clancy JL, Lehrbach GM, Calanni ST, Jans DA, Sutherland RL, Watts CK. J Biol Chem. 2002 Jul 19;277(29):26468-78. Epub 2002 May 13. 10.1074/jbc.M203527200 PubMed 12011095.
Backbone
  Vector backbone: pCMV-Tag2B
  Backbone manufacturer: Stratagene
  Backbone size w/o insert (bp): 4373
  Total vector size (bp): 12770
  Vector type: Mammalian Expression
  Selectable markers: Neomycin (select with G418)
Growth in bacteria
  Bacterial resistance: Kanamycin, 50 μg/mL
  Growth temperature: 37°C
  Growth strain: DH5alpha
  Copy number: Unknown
Gene/Insert
  Gene/Insert name: EDD C2768A (alt name: UBR5 C2768A)
  Species: H. sapiens (human)
  Insert size (bp): 8397
  Mutation: Changed Cysteine 2768 to Alanine
  Entrez Gene: UBR5 (a.k.a. DD5, EDD, EDD1, HYD, NEDSBH)
  Promoter: CMV
  Tag / fusion protein: FLAG (N terminal on insert); 6x His Tag (C terminal on insert)
  Cloning method: Restriction Enzyme; 5′ cloning site ApaI (unknown if destroyed); 3′ cloning site SacII (unknown if destroyed)
  Sequencing primers: 5′ CMV Forward; 3′ T7 Forward
Resource information
  A portion of this plasmid was derived from a plasmid made by: Amanda Russell, Cancer Research Program, Garvan Institute of Medical Research, NSW, Australia
Terms and licenses: Academic/Nonprofit Terms; Industry Terms: Not Available to Industry
How to cite: pCMV-Tag2B EDD C2768A was a gift from Darren Saunders & Charles Watts (Addgene plasmid # 37189 ; http://n2t.net/addgene:37189 ; RRID:Addgene_37189)
