>Addgene plasmid #37189 | pCMV-Tag2B EDD C2768A | addgene partial sequence | sequence record 50202 | CMV_fwd
GGATTACAAGGATGACGACGATAAGAGCCCGGGCGGATCCCCCGGGCTGCAGGAATTCGATCGAGTGGAG
GACGAGAAGGAAAGCACCATGACGTCCATCCATTTCGTGGTTCACCCGCTGCCGGGCACCGAGGACCAGC
TCAATGACAGGTTACGAGAAGTTTCTGAGAAGCTGAACAAATATAATTTAAACAGCCACCCCCCTTTGAA
TGTATTGGAACAGGCTACTATTAAACAGTGTGTGGTGGGACCAAATCATGCTGCCTTTCTTCTTGAGGAT
GGTAGAGTTTGCAGGATTGGTTTTTCAGTACAGCCAGACAGATTGGAATTGGGTAAACCTGATAATAATG
ATGGGTCAAAGTTGAACAGCAACTCGGGGGCAGGGAGGACGTCAAGGCCTGGTAGGACAAGCGACTCTCC
ATGGTTTCTCTCAGGTTCTGAGACTCTAGGCAGGCTGGCAGGCAACACCTTAGGAAGCCGCTGGAGTTCT
GGAGTGGGTGGAAGTGGTGGAGGATCCTCTGGTAGGTCATCAGCTGGAGCTCGAGATTCCCGCCGGCAGA
CTCGAGTTATTCGGACAGGACGGGATCGAGGGTCTGGGCTTTTGGGCAGTCAGCCCCAGCCAGTTATTCC
AGCATCTGTCATTCCAGAGGAGCTGATTTCACAGGCCCAAGTTGTTTTACAAGGCAAATCCAGAAGTGTC
ATTATTCGAGAACTTCAGAGAAC
