>Addgene plasmid #37189 | pCMV-Tag2B EDD C2768A | addgene partial sequence | sequence record 50204 | T7 5'-TAATACGACTCACTATAGGG-3'
CAAGGTTGAATTGTTTCAGAAACATTGGCAGGATTCTTGGACTATGTCTGTTACAGAATGAACTCTGTCC
TATCACATTGAATAGACATGTAATTAAAGTATTGCTTGGTAGAAAAGTCAATTGGCATGATTTTGCTTTT
TTTGATCCTGTAATGTATGAGAGTTTGCGGCAACTAATCCTCGCGTCTCAGAGTTCAGATGCTGATGCTG
TTTTCTCAGCAATGGATTTGGCATTTGCAATTGACCTGTGTAAAGAAGAAGGTGGAGGACAGGTTGAACT
CATTCCTAATGGTGTAAATATACCAGTCACTCCACAGAATGTATATGAGTATGTGCGGAAATACGCAGAA
CACAGAATGTTGGTAGTTGCAGAACAGCCCTTACATGCAATGAGGAAAGGTCTACTAGATGTGCTTCCAA
AAAATTCATTAGAAGATTTAACGGCAGAAGATTTTAGGCTTTTGGTAAATGGCTGCGGTGAAGTCAATGT
GCAAATGCTGATCAGTTTTACCTCTTTCAATGATGAATCAGGAGAAAATGCTGAGAAGCTTCTGCAGTTC
AAGCGTTGGTTCTGGTCAATAGTAGAGAAGATGAGCATGACAGAACGACAAGATCTTGTTTACTTTTGGA
CATCAAGCCCATCACTGCCAGCCAGTGAAGAAGGATTCCAGCCTATGCCCTCAATCACAATAAGACCACC
AGATGACCAACATCTTCCTACTGCAAATACTGCCATTTCTCGACTTTACGTCCCACTCTATTCCTCTAAA
CAGATTCTCAAACAGAAATTGTTACTCGCCATTAAGACCAAGAATTTTGGTTTTGTGCATCACCATCACC
ATCACTAGCCATCAAGCTTATCGATACCGTCGACCTCGAGGGGGGGCCCGGTACCTTA
